LOCUS       Exported 5711 bp ds-DNA circular SYN 12-MAY-2021
DEFINITION  Multi-copy (2 micron) yeast plasmid containing a functional NatMX
            marker cassette conferring resistance against nourseothricin.
            Recipient plasmid for sgRNA or crRNA expression cassettes..
ACCESSION   .
VERSION     .
KEYWORDS    pRN1120
SOURCE      synthetic DNA construct
  ORGANISM  synthetic DNA construct
REFERENCE   1 (bases 1 to 5711)
  AUTHORS   Verwaal R, Buiting-Wiessenhaan N, Dalhuijsen S, Roubos JA
  TITLE     CRISPR/Cpf1 enables fast and simple genome editing of Saccharomyces
            cerevisiae.
  JOURNAL   Yeast. 2017 Sep 8. doi: 10.1002/yea.3278.
  PUBMED    28886218
REFERENCE   2 (bases 1 to 5711)
  AUTHORS   .
  TITLE     Direct Submission
  JOURNAL   Exported May 12, 2021 from SnapGene Server 1.1.58
            http://www.snapgene.com
FEATURES             Location/Qualifiers
     source          1..5711
                     /organism="synthetic DNA construct"
                     /mol_type="other DNA"
     primer_bind     complement(525..544)
                     /label=pRS-marker
                     /note="pRS vectors, use to sequence yeast selectable
                     marker"
     primer_bind     644..666
                     /label=pGEX 3'
                     /note="pGEX vectors, reverse primer"
     primer_bind     complement(704..722)
                     /label=pBRforEco
                     /note="pBR322 vectors, upsteam of EcoRI site, forward
                     primer"
     promoter        790..894
                     /gene="bla"
                     /label=AmpR promoter
     CDS             895..1755
                     /codon_start=1
                     /gene="bla"
                     /product="beta-lactamase"
                     /label=AmpR
                     /note="confers resistance to ampicillin, carbenicillin, and
                     related antibiotics"
                     /translation="MSIQHFRVALIPFFAAFCLPVFAHPETLVKVKDAEDQLGARVGYI
                     ELDLNSGKILESFRPEERFPMMSTFKVLLCGAVLSRIDAGQEQLGRRIHYSQNDLVEYS
                     PVTEKHLTDGMTVRELCSAAITMSDNTAANLLLTTIGGPKELTAFLHNMGDHVTRLDRW
                     EPELNEAIPNDERDTTMPVAMATTLRKLLTGELLTLASRQQLIDWMEADKVAGPLLRSA
                     LPAGWFIADKSGAGERGSRGIIAALGPDGKPSRIVVIYTTGSQATMDERNRQIAEIGAS
                     LIKHW"
     primer_bind     complement(1113..1132)
                     /label=Amp-R
                     /note="Ampicillin resistance gene, reverse primer"
     rep_origin      1926..2514
                     /direction=RIGHT
                     /label=ori
                     /note="high-copy-number ColE1/pMB1/pBR322/pUC origin of
                     replication"
     primer_bind     2415..2434
                     /label=pBR322ori-F
                     /note="pBR322 origin, forward primer"
     primer_bind     2668..2685
                     /label=L4440
                     /note="L4440 vector, forward primer"
     protein_bind    2802..2823
                     /label=CAP binding site
                     /bound_moiety="E. coli catabolite activator protein"
                     /note="CAP binding activates transcription in the presence
                     of cAMP."
     promoter        2838..2868
                     /label=lac promoter
                     /note="promoter for the E. coli lac operon"
     protein_bind    2876..2892
                     /label=lac operator
                     /bound_moiety="lac repressor encoded by lacI"
                     /note="The lac repressor binds to the lac operator to
                     inhibit transcription in E. coli. This inhibition can be
                     relieved by adding lactose or
                     isopropyl-beta-D-thiogalactopyranoside (IPTG)."
     primer_bind     2881..2903
                     /label=M13/pUC Reverse
                     /note="In lacZ gene"
     primer_bind     2900..2916
                     /label=M13 rev
                     /note="common sequencing primer, one of multiple similar
                     variants"
     primer_bind     2900..2916
                     /label=M13 Reverse
                     /note="In lacZ gene. Also called M13-rev"
     promoter        2937..2955
                     /label=T3 promoter
                     /note="promoter for bacteriophage T3 RNA polymerase"
     primer_bind     2983..2999
                     /label=pBluescriptKS
                     /note="For pBluescript vector"
     primer_bind     2984..3000
                     /label=KS primer
                     /note="common sequencing primer, one of multiple similar
                     variants"
     primer_bind     complement(3034..3050)
                     /label=SK primer
                     /note="common sequencing primer, one of multiple similar
                     variants"
     primer_bind     complement(3034..3050)
                     /label=pBluescriptSK
                     /note="For pBluescript vector"
     rep_origin      3665..4542
                     /label=2u ori
                     /note="yeast 2u plasmid origin of replication"
     promoter        4600..4943
                     /label=TEF promoter
                     /note="Ashbya gossypii TEF promoter"
     CDS             4951..5520
                     /codon_start=1
                     /gene="Streptomyces noursei nat1"
                     /product="nourseothricin acetyltransferase"
                     /label=NrsR
                     /note="confers resistance to nourseothricin"
                     /translation="MTTLDDTAYRYRTSVPGDAEAIEALDGSFTTDTVFRVTATGDGFT
                     LREVPVDPPLTKVFPDDESDDESDDGEDGDPDSRTFVAYGDDGDLAGFVVVSYSGWNRR
                     LTVEDIEVAPEHRGHGVGRTLMGLATEFARERGAGHLWLEVTNVNAPAIHAYRRMGFTL
                     CGLDTALYDGTASDGEQALYMSMPCP"
     terminator      5522..8
                     /label=TEF terminator
                     /note="Ashbya gossypii TEF terminator"
ORIGIN
        1 ctatactgct gtcgattcga tactaacgcc gccatccagt gtcgacggat cctaggtgta
       61 cataaacttt ataaatgaaa ttcataatag aaacgacacg aaattacaaa atggaatatg
      121 ttcatagggt agacgaaact atatacgcaa tctacataca tttatcaaga aggagaaaaa
      181 ggaggatgta aaggaataca ggtaagcaaa ttgatactaa tggctcaacg tgataaggaa
      241 aaagaattgc actttaacat taatattgac aaggaggagg gcaccacaca aaaagttagg
      301 tgtaacagaa aatcatgaaa ctatgattcc taatttatat attggaggat tttctctaaa
      361 aaaaaaaaaa tacaacaaat aaaaaacact caatgacctg accatttgat ggagtttaag
      421 tcaatacctt cttgaaccat ttcccataat ggtgaaagtt ccctcaagaa ttttactctg
      481 tcagaaacgg ccttaacgac gtagtcgata tggtgcactc tcagtacaat ctgctctgat
      541 gccgcatagt taagccagcc ccgacacccg ccaacacccg ctgacgcgcc ctgacgggct
      601 tgtctgctcc cggcatccgc ttacagacaa gctgtgaccg tctccgggag ctgcatgtgt
      661 cagaggtttt caccgtcatc accgaaacgc gcgagacgaa agggcctcgt gatacgccta
      721 tttttatagg ttaatgtcat gataataatg gtttcttaga cgtcaggtgg cacttttcgg
      781 ggaaatgtgc gcggaacccc tatttgttta tttttctaaa tacattcaaa tatgtatccg
      841 ctcatgagac aataaccctg ataaatgctt caataatatt gaaaaaggaa gagtatgagt
      901 attcaacatt tccgtgtcgc ccttattccc ttttttgcgg cattttgcct tcctgttttt
      961 gctcacccag aaacgctggt gaaagtaaaa gatgctgaag atcagttggg tgcacgagtg
     1021 ggttacatcg aactggatct caacagcggt aagatccttg agagttttcg ccccgaagaa
     1081 cgttttccaa tgatgagcac ttttaaagtt ctgctatgtg gcgcggtatt atcccgtatt
     1141 gacgccgggc aagagcaact cggtcgccgc atacactatt ctcagaatga cttggttgag
     1201 tactcaccag tcacagaaaa gcatcttacg gatggcatga cagtaagaga attatgcagt
     1261 gctgccataa ccatgagtga taacactgcg gccaacttac ttctgacaac gatcggagga
     1321 ccgaaggagc taaccgcttt tttgcacaac atgggggatc atgtaactcg ccttgatcgt
     1381 tgggaaccgg agctgaatga agccatacca aacgacgagc gtgacaccac gatgcctgta
     1441 gcaatggcaa caacgttgcg caaactatta actggcgaac tacttactct agcttcccgg
     1501 caacaattaa tagactggat ggaggcggat aaagttgcag gaccacttct gcgctcggcc
     1561 cttccggctg gctggtttat tgctgataaa tctggagccg gtgagcgtgg gtctcgcggt
     1621 atcattgcag cactggggcc agatggtaag ccctcccgta tcgtagttat ctacacgacg
     1681 gggagtcagg caactatgga tgaacgaaat agacagatcg ctgagatagg tgcctcactg
     1741 attaagcatt ggtaactgtc agaccaagtt tactcatata tactttagat tgatttaaaa
     1801 cttcattttt aatttaaaag gatctaggtg aagatccttt ttgataatct catgaccaaa
     1861 atcccttaac gtgagttttc gttccactga gcgtcagacc ccgtagaaaa gatcaaagga
     1921 tcttcttgag atcctttttt tctgcgcgta atctgctgct tgcaaacaaa aaaaccaccg
     1981 ctaccagcgg tggtttgttt gccggatcaa gagctaccaa ctctttttcc gaaggtaact
     2041 ggcttcagca gagcgcagat accaaatact gttcttctag tgtagccgta gttaggccac
     2101 cacttcaaga actctgtagc accgcctaca tacctcgctc tgctaatcct gttaccagtg
     2161 gctgctgcca gtggcgataa gtcgtgtctt accgggttgg actcaagacg atagttaccg
     2221 gataaggcgc agcggtcggg ctgaacgggg ggttcgtgca cacagcccag cttggagcga
     2281 acgacctaca ccgaactgag atacctacag cgtgagctat gagaaagcgc cacgcttccc
     2341 gaagggagaa aggcggacag gtatccggta agcggcaggg tcggaacagg agagcgcacg
     2401 agggagcttc cagggggaaa cgcctggtat ctttatagtc ctgtcgggtt tcgccacctc
     2461 tgacttgagc gtcgattttt gtgatgctcg tcaggggggc ggagcctatg gaaaaacgcc
     2521 agcaacgcgg cctttttacg gttcctggcc ttttgctggc cttttgctca catgttcttt
     2581 cctgcgttat cccctgattc tgtggataac cgtattaccg cctttgagtg agctgatacc
     2641 gctcgccgca gccgaacgac cgagcgcagc gagtcagtga gcgaggaagc ggaagagcgc
     2701 ccaatacgca aaccgcctct ccccgcgcgt tggccgattc attaatgcag ctggcacgac
     2761 aggtttcccg actggaaagc gggcagtgag cgcaacgcaa ttaatgtgag ttagctcact
     2821 cattaggcac cccaggcttt acactttatg cttccggctc gtatgttgtg tggaattgtg
     2881 agcggataac aatttcacac aggaaacagc tatgaccatg attacgccaa gctcgaaatt
     2941 aaccctcact aaagggaaca aaagctggta ccgggccccc cctcgaggtc gacggtatcg
     3001 ataagcttga tatcgaattc ctgcagcccg ggggatccac tagttctaga gcggccgcat
     3061 gctagctccg gattatcgat gataagctgt caaacatgag aattaattcc acggactata
     3121 gactatacct agtatactcc gtctactgta cgatacactt ccgctcaggt ccttgtcctt
     3181 taacgaggcc ttaccactct tttgttactc tattgatcca gctcagcaaa ggcagtgtga
     3241 tctaagattc tatcttcgcg atgtagtaaa actagctaga ccgagaaaga gactagaaat
     3301 gcaaaaggca cttctacaat ggctgccatc attattatcc gatgtgacgc tgcagcttct
     3361 caatgatatt cgaatacgct ttgaggagat acagcctaat atccgacaaa ctgttttaca
     3421 gatttacgat cgtacttgtt acccatcatt gaattttgaa catccgaacc tgggagtttt
     3481 ccctgaaaca gatagtatat ttgaacctgt ataataatat atagtctagc gctttacgga
     3541 agacaatgta tgtatttcgg ttcctggaga aactattgca tctattgcat aggtaatctt
     3601 gcacgtcgca tccccggttc attttctgcg tttccatctt gcacttcaat agcatatctt
     3661 tgttaacgaa gcatctgtgc ttcattttgt agaacaaaaa tgcaacgcga gagcgctaat
     3721 ttttcaaaca aagaatctga gctgcatttt tacagaacag aaatgcaacg cgaaagcgct
     3781 attttaccaa cgaagaatct gtgcttcatt tttgtaaaac aaaaatgcaa cgcgagagcg
     3841 ctaatttttc aaacaaagaa tctgagctgc atttttacag aacagaaatg caacgcgaga
     3901 gcgctatttt accaacaaag aatctatact tcttttttgt tctacaaaaa tgcatcccga
     3961 gagcgctatt tttctaacaa agcatcttag attacttttt ttctcctttg tgcgctctat
     4021 aatgcagtct cttgataact ttttgcactg taggtccgtt aaggttagaa gaaggctact
     4081 ttggtgtcta ttttctcttc cataaaaaaa gcctgactcc acttcccgcg tttactgatt
     4141 actagcgaag ctgcgggtgc attttttcaa gataaaggca tccccgatta tattctatac
     4201 cgatgtggat tgcgcatact ttgtgaacag aaagtgatag cgttgatgat tcttcattgg
     4261 tcagaaaatt atgaacggtt tcttctattt tgtctctata tactacgtat aggaaatgtt
     4321 tacattttcg tattgttttc gattcactct atgaatagtt cttactacaa tttttttgtc
     4381 taaagagtaa tactagagat aaacataaaa aatgtagagg tcgagtttag atgcaagttc
     4441 aaggagcgaa aggtggatgg gtaggttata tagggatata gcacagagat atatagcaaa
     4501 gagatacttt tgagcaatgt ttgtggaagc ggtattcgca atgccggagc tcgtacgttc
     4561 gaacttaagg cctcgtcccc gccgggtcac ccggccagcg acatggaggc ccagaatacc
     4621 ctccttgaca gtcttgacgt gcgcagctca ggggcatgat gtgactgtcg cccgtacatt
     4681 tagcccatac atccccatgt ataatcattt gcatccatac attttgatgg ccgcacggcg
     4741 cgaagcaaaa attacggctc ctcgctgcag acctgcgagc agggaaacgc tcccctcaca
     4801 gacgcgttga attgtcccca cgccgcgccc ctgtagagaa atataaaagg ttaggatttg
     4861 ccactgaggt tcttctttca tatacttcct tttaaaatct tgctaggata cagttctcac
     4921 atcacatccg aacataaaca accatgtaaa atgaccactc ttgacgacac ggcttaccgg
     4981 taccgcacca gtgtcccggg ggacgccgag gccatcgagg cactggatgg gtccttcacc
     5041 accgacaccg tcttccgcgt caccgccacc ggggacggct tcaccctgcg ggaggtgccg
     5101 gtggacccgc ccctgaccaa ggtgttcccc gacgacgaat cggacgacga atcggacgac
     5161 ggggaggacg gcgacccgga ctcccggacg ttcgtcgcgt acggggacga cggcgacctg
     5221 gcgggcttcg tggtcgtctc gtactccggc tggaaccgcc ggctgaccgt cgaggacatc
     5281 gaggtcgccc cggagcaccg ggggcacggg gtcgggcgca cgttgatggg gctcgcgacg
     5341 gagttcgccc gcgagcgggg cgccgggcac ctctggctgg aggtcaccaa cgtcaacgca
     5401 ccggcgatcc acgcgtaccg gcggatgggg ttcaccctct gcggcctgga caccgccctg
     5461 tacgacggca ccgcctcgga cggcgagcag gcgctctaca tgagcatgcc ctgcccctag
     5521 tactgacaat aaaaagattc ttgttttcaa gaacttgtca tttgtatagt ttttttatat
     5581 tgtagttgtt ctattttaat caaatgttag cgtgatttat attttttttc gcctcgacat
     5641 catctgccca gatgcgaagt taagtgcgca gaaagtaata tcatgcgtca atcgtatgtg
     5701 aatgctggtc g
//
