>Addgene plasmid #101750 | pRN1120 | depositor full sequence | sequence record 192354 | pRN1120 sequence 5712 bps
TCGCGCGTTTCGGTGATGACGGTGAAAACCTCTGACACATGCAGCTCCCGGAGACGGTCACAGCTTGTCT
GTAAGCGGATGCCGGGAGCAGACAAGCCCGTCAGGGCGCGTCAGCGGGTGTTGGCGGGTGTCGGGGCTGG
CTTAACTATGCGGCATCAGAGCAGATTGTACTGAGAGTGCACCATATCGACTACGTCGTAAGGCCGTTTC
TGACAGAGTAAAATTCTTGAGGGAACTTTCACCATTATGGGAAATGGTTCAAGAAGGTATTGACTTAAAC
TCCATCAAATGGTCAGGTCATTGAGTGTTTTTTATTTGTTGTATTTTTTTTTTTTTAGAGAAAATCCTCC
AATATCAAATTAGGAATCGTAGTTTCATGATTTTCTGTTACACCTAACTTTTTGTGTGGTGCCCTCCTCC
TTGTCAATATTAATGTTAAAGTGCAATTCTTTTTCCTTATCACGTTGAGCCATTAGTATCAATTTGCTTA
CCTGTATTCCTTTACTATCCTCCTTTTTCTCCTTCTTGATAAATGTATGTAGATTGCGTATATAGTTTCG
TCTACCCTATGAACATATTCCATTTTGTAATTTCGTGTCGTTTCTATTATGAATTTCATTTATAAAGTTT
ATGTACACCTAGGATCCGTCGACACTGGATGGCGGCGTTAGTATCGAATCGACAGCAGTATAGCGACCAG
CATTCACATACGATTGACGCATGATATTACTTTCTGCGCACTTAACTTCGCATCTGGGCAGATGATGTCG
AGGCGAAAAAAAATATAAATCACGCTAACATTTGATTAAAATAGAACAACTACAATATAAAAAAACTATA
CAAATGACAAGTTCTTGAAAACAAGAATCTTTTTATTGTCAGTACTAGGGGCAGGGCATGCTCATGTAGA
GCGCCTGCTCGCCGTCCGAGGCGGTGCCGTCGTACAGGGCGGTGTCCAGGCCGCAGAGGGTGAACCCCAT
CCGCCGGTACGCGTGGATCGCCGGTGCGTTGACGTTGGTGACCTCCAGCCAGAGGTGCCCGGCGCCCCGC
TCGCGGGCGAACTCCGTCGCGAGCCCCATCAACGCGCGCCCGACCCCGTGCCCCCGGTGCTCCGGGGCGA
CCTCGATGTCCTCGACGGTCAGCCGGCGGTTCCAGCCGGAGTACGAGACGACCACGAAGCCCGCCAGGTC
GCCGTCGTCCCCGTACGCGACGAACGTCCGGGAGTCCGGGTCGCCGTCCTCCCCGGCGTCCGATTCGTCG
TCCGATTCGTCGTCGGGGAACACCTTGGTCAGGGGCGGGTCCACCGGCACCTCCCGCAGGGTGAAGCCGT
CCCCGGTGGCGGTGACGCGGAAGACGGTGTCGGTGGTGAAGGACCCATCCAGTGCCTCGATGGCCTCGGC
GTCCCCCGGGACACTGGTGCGGTACCGGTAAGCCGTGTCGTCAAGAGTGGTCATTTTACATGGTTGTTTA
TGTTCGGATGTGATGTGAGAACTGTATCCTAGCAAGATTTTAAAAGGAAGTATATGAAAGAAGAACCTCA
GTGGCAAATCCTAACCTTTTATATTTCTCTACAGGGGCGCGGCGTGGGGACAATTCAACGCGTCTGTGAG
GGGAGCGTTTCCCTGCTCGCAGGTCTGCAGCGAGGAGCCGTAATTTTTGCTTCGCGCCGTGCGGCCATCA
AAATGTATGGATGCAAATGATTATACATGGGGATGTATGGGCTAAATGTACGGGCGACAGTCACATCATG
CCCCTGAGCTGCGCACGTCAAGACTGTCAAGGAGGGTATTCTGGGCCTCCATGTCGCTGGCCGGGTGACC
CGGCGGGGACGAGGCCTTAAGTTCGAACGTACGAGCTCCGGCATTGCGAATACCGCTTTCCACAAACATT
GCTCAAAAGTATCTCTTTGCTATATATCTCTGTGCTATATCCCTATATAACCTACCCATCCACCTTTCGC
TCCTTGAACTTGCATCTAAACTCGACCTCTACATTTTTTATGTTTATCTCTAGTATTACTCTTTAGACAA
AAAAATTGTAGTAAGAACTATTCATAGAGTGAATCGAAAACAATACGAAAATGTAAACATTTCCTATACG
TAGTATATAGAGACAAAATAGAAGAAACCGTTCATAATTTTCTGACCAATGAAGAATCATCAACGCTATC
ACTTTCTGTTCACAAAGTATGCGCAATCCACATCGGTATAGAATATAATCGGGGATGCCTTTATCTTGAA
AAAATGCACCCGCAGCTTCGCTAGTAATCAGTAAACGCGGGAAGTGGAGTCAGGCTTTTTTTATGGAAGA
GAAAATAGACACCAAAGTAGCCTTCTTCTAACCTTAACGGACCTACAGTGCAAAAAGTTATCAAGAGACT
GCATTATAGAGCGCACAAAGGAGAAAAAAAGTAATCTAAGATGCTTTGTTAGAAAAATAGCGCTCTCGGG
ATGCATTTTTGTAGAACAAAAAAGAAGTATAGATTCTTTGTTGGTAAAATAGCGCTCTCGCGTTGCATTT
CTGTTCTGTAAAAATGCAGCTCAGATTCTTTGTTTGAAAAATTAGCGCTCTCGCGTTGCATTTTTGTTTT
ACAAAAATGAAGCACAGATTCTTCGTTGGTAAAATAGCGCTTTCGCGTTGCATTTCTGTTCTGTAAAAAT
GCAGCTCAGATTCTTTGTTTGAAAAATTAGCGCTCTCGCGTTGCATTTTTGTTCTACAAAATGAAGCACA
GATGCTTCGTTAACAAAGATATGCTATTGAAGTGCAAGATGGAAACGCAGAAAATGAACCGGGGATGCGA
CGTGCAAGATTACCTATGCAATAGATGCAATAGTTTCTCCAGGAACCGAAATACATACATTGTCTTCCGT
AAAGCGCTAGACTATATATTATTATACAGGTTCAAATATACTATCTGTTTCAGGGAAAACTCCCAGGTTC
GGATGTTCAAAATTCAATGATGGGTAACAAGTACGATCGTAAATCTGTAAAACAGTTTGTCGGATATTAG
GCTGTATCTCCTCAAAGCGTATTCGAATATCATTGAGAAGCTGCAGCGTCACATCGGATAATAATGATGG
CAGCCATTGTAGAAGTGCCTTTTGCATTTCTAGTCTCTTTCTCGGTCTAGCTAGTTTTACTACATCGCGA
AGATAGAATCTTAGATCACACTGCCTTTGCTGAGCTGGATCAATAGAGTAACAAAAGAGTGGTAAGGCCT
CGTTAAAGGACAAGGACCTGAGCGGAAGTGTATCGTACAGTAGACGGAGTATACTAGGTATAGTCTATAG
TCCGTGGAATTAATTCTCATGTTTGACAGCTTATCATCGATAATCCGGAGCTAGCATGCGGCCGCTCTAG
AACTAGTGGATCCCCCGGGCTGCAGGAATTCGATATCAAGCTTATCGATACCGTCGACCTCGAGGGGGGG
CCCGGTACCCAGCTTTTGTTCCCTTTAGTGAGGGTTAATTCCGAGCTTGGCGTAATCATGGTCATAGCTG
TTTCCTGTGTGAAATTGTTATCCGCTCACAATTCCACACAACATAGGAGCCGGAAGCATAAAGTGTAAAG
CCTGGGGTGCCTAATGAGTGAGGTAACTCACATTAATTGCGTTGCGCTCACTGCCCGCTTTCCAGTCGGG
AAACCTGTCGTGCCAGCTGCATTAATGAATCGGCCAACGCGCGGGGAGAGGCGGTTTGCGTATTGGGCGC
TCTTCCGCTTCCTCGCTCACTGACTCGCTGCGCTCGGTCGTTCGGCTGCGGCGAGCGGTATCAGCTCACT
CAAAGGCGGTAATACGGTTATCCACAGAATCAGGGGATAACGCAGGAAAGAACATGTGAGCAAAAGGCCA
GCAAAAGGCCAGGAACCGTAAAAAGGCCGCGTTGCTGGCGTTTTTCCATAGGCTCGGCCCCCCTGACGAG
CATCACAAAAATCGACGCTCAAGTCAGAGGTGGCGAAACCCGACAGGACTATAAAGATACCAGGCGTTCC
CCCCTGGAAGCTCCCTCGTGCGCTCTCCTGTTCCGACCCTGCCGCTTACCGGATACCTGTCCGCCTTTCT
CCCTTCGGGAAGCGTGGCGCTTTCTCAATGCTCACGCTGTAGGTATCTCAGTTCGGTGTAGGTCGTTCGC
TCCAAGCTGGGCTGTGTGCACGAACCCCCCGTTCAGCCCGACCGCTGCGCCTTATCCGGTAACTATCGTC
TTGAGTCCAACCCGGTAAGACACGACTTATCGCCACTGGCAGCAGCCACTGGTAACAGGATTAGCAGAGC
GAGGTATGTAGGCGGTGCTACAGAGTTCTTGAAGTGGTGGCCTAACTACGGCTACACTAGAAGGACAGTA
TTTGGTATCTGCGCTCTGCTGAAGCCAGTTACCTTCGGAAAAAGAGTTGGTAGCTCTTGATCCGGCAAAC
AAACCACCGCTGGTAGCGGTGGTTTTTTTGTTTGCAAGCAGCAGATTACGCGCAGAAAAAAAGGATCTCA
AGAAGATCCTTTGATCTTTTCTACGGGGTCTGACGCTCAGTGGAACGAAAACTCACGTTAAGGGATTTTG
GTCATGAGATTATCAAAAAGGATCTTCACCTAGATCCTTTTAAATTAAAAATGAAGTTTTAAATCAATCT
AAAGTATATATGAGTAAACTTGGTCTGACAGTTACCAATGCTTAATCAGTGAGGCACCTATCTCAGCGAT
CTGTCTATTTCGTTCATCCATAGTTGCCTGACTGCCCGTCGTGTAGATAACTACGATACGGGAGGGCTTA
CCATCTGGCCCCAGTGCTGCAATGATACCGCGAGACCCACGCTCACCGGCTCCAGATTTATCAGCAATAA
ACCAGCCAGCCGGAAGGGCCGAGCGCAGAAGTGGTCCTGCAACTTTATCCGCCTCCATCCAGTCTATTAA
TTGTTGCCGGGAAGCTAGAGTAAGTAGTTCGCCAGTTAATAGTTTGCGCAACGTTGTTGCCATTGCTACA
GGCATCGTGGTGTCACGCTCGTCGTTTGGTATGGCTTCATTCAGCTCCGGTTCCCAACGATCAAGGCGAG
TTACATGATCCCCCATGTTGTGAAAAAAAGCGGTTAGCTCCTTCGGTCCTCCGATCGTTGTCAGAAGTAA
GTTGGCCGCAGTGTTATCACTCATGGTTATGGCAGCACTGCATAATTCTCTTACTGTCATGCCATCCGTA
AGATGCTTTTCTGTGACTGGTGAGTACTCAACCAAGTCATTCTGAGAATAGTGTATGCGGCGACCGAGTT
GCTCTTGCCCGGCGTCAATACGGGATAATACCGCGCCACATAGCAGAACTTTAAAAGTGCTCATCATTGG
AAAACGTTCTTCGGGGCGAAAACTCTCAAGGATCTTACCGCTGTTGAGATCCAGTTCGATGTAACCCACT
CGTGCACCCAACTGATCTTCAGCATCTTTTACTTTCACCAGCGTTTCTGGGTGAGCAAAAACAGGAAGGC
AAAATGCCGCAAAAAAGGGAATAAGGGCGACACGGAAATGTTGAATACTCATACTCTTCCTTTTTCAATA
TTATTGAAGCATTTATCAGGGTTATTGTCTCATGAGCGGATACATATTTGAATGTATTTAGAAAAATAAA
CAAATAGGGGTTCCGCGCACATTTCCCCGAAAAGTGCCACCTGACGTCTAAGAAACCATTATTATCATGA
CATTAACCTATAAAAATAGGCGTATCACGAGGCCCTTTCGTC
Features (pLannotate 1.2.2; 18 found; start..end, strand, type, name):
    137..187     +  misc_feature   bom (fragment): basis of mobility region from pBR322
    200..301     +  CDS            NFS1 (fragment): NFS1_YEAST - Also known as SPL1 From Saccharomyces cerevisiae (strain ATCC 204508 / S288c) (Baker's yeast).
    686..883     -  terminator     TEF terminator: Ashbya gossypii TEF terminator
    887..1454    -  CDS            NrsR (fragment): nourseothricin acetyltransferase; Streptomyces noursei nat1; confers resistance to nourseothricin
   1462..1805    -  promoter       TEF promoter: Ashbya gossypii TEF promoter
   1863..2741    +  rep_origin     2μ ori: yeast 2μ plasmid origin of replication
   2895..3275    -  CDS            RAF1 (fragment): RAF_YEAST - Experimental evidence at transcript level: Swiss-Prot protein existence level 2. Antagonizes transcriptional repression of recombinase FLP by REP1-REP2. May play a role in plasmid partitioning. From Saccharomyces cerevisiae (strain ATCC 204508 / S288c) (Baker's yeast).
   3313..3333    +  promoter       tet promoter (fragment): E. coli promoter for tetracycline efflux protein gene
   3348..3439    +  misc_feature   MCS (fragment): pBluescript multiple cloning site
   3452..3470    -  promoter       T3 promoter: promoter for bacteriophage T3 RNA polymerase
   3515..3531    -  protein_bind   lac operator: The lac repressor binds to the lac operator to inhibit transcription in E. coli. This inhibition can be relieved by adding lactose or isopropyl-β-D-thiogalactopyranoside (IPTG). lac repressor encoded by lacI
   3539..3569    -  promoter       lac promoter: promoter for the E. coli lac operon
   3584..3605    -  protein_bind   CAP binding site: CAP binding activates transcription in the presence of cAMP. E. coli catabolite activator protein
   3618..3710    -  CDS            lacI (fragment): lac repressor; lacI; The lac repressor binds to the lac operator to inhibit transcription in E. coli. This inhibition can be relieved by adding lactose or isopropyl-β-D-thiogalactopyranoside (IPTG).
   3893..4481    -  rep_origin     ori: high-copy-number ColE1/pMB1/pBR322/pUC origin of replication
   4652..5512    -  CDS            AmpR: β-lactamase; bla; confers resistance to ampicillin, carbenicillin, and related antibiotics
   5513..5617    -  promoter       AmpR promoter: bla
   5712..35      +  CDS            rop (fragment) (across the origin): Rop protein, which maintains plasmids at low copy number; rop
