[The description below was written by a language model from this plasmid's Addgene catalogue record, the feature table of its GenBank file and pLannotate feature annotations shown in this document.]
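Description:
pRN1120 is an empty-backbone, multi-copy yeast–E. coli shuttle vector of about 5.7 kb, derived from pRS305 and modified by addition of a yeast 2μ origin of replication and a NatMX marker cassette. In E. coli it is maintained through a high-copy ColE1/pUC-type origin and selected with ampicillin via the bla (AmpR) gene and its native promoter. In Saccharomyces cerevisiae the 2μ origin supports episomal, multi-copy maintenance. Selection there relies on the dominant NatMX cassette, in which the Streptomyces noursei nat1 gene (nourseothricin acetyltransferase) is flanked by the Ashbya gossypii TEF promoter and terminator. Because this is drug-based rather than auxotrophic selection, the plasmid can be used in strains without specific nutritional markers.

The plasmid carries no expression payload of its own. It retains a pBluescript-style multiple cloning region, partly truncated according to the automated annotation, alongside the lac promoter/operator, CAP binding site, a T3 promoter and standard sequencing primer sites (M13 reverse, KS, SK). This region offers a likely place for insertion and sequence verification, though the record does not state where cassettes are meant to go. Small fragments annotated as bom, rop, lacI, NFS1 and RAF1 look like backbone or 2μ-derived remnants rather than functional elements. The two feature tables describe the same plasmid in opposite orientations and differ by one nucleotide in length.

Its stated purpose is to serve as the recipient for guide RNA expression cassettes, either sgRNA or crRNA, in CRISPR genome editing of S. cerevisiae, including Cpf1-based editing as described in the associated publication. The guide promoter and the nuclease are not present on this plasmid and must be supplied by the inserted cassette and a separate construct.
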