Addgene plasmid #101750: pRN1120
Purpose: (Empty Backbone) Multi-copy (2 micron) yeast plasmid containing a functional NatMX marker cassette conferring resistance against nourseothricin. Recipient plasmid for sgRNA or crRNA expression cassettes.
Depositing lab: Rene Verwaal. Depositing organization: DSM. Publication: CRISPR/Cpf1 enables fast and simple genome editing of Saccharomyces cerevisiae. Verwaal R, Buiting-Wiessenhaan N, Dalhuijsen S, Roubos JA. Yeast. 2017 Sep 8. doi: 10.1002/yea.3278. PubMed 28886218.
Backbone
  Vector backbone: pRS305
  Modifications to backbone: Contains 2 micron ori and functional NatMX marker cassette.
  Vector type: Yeast Expression
  Selectable markers: NatMX
Growth in bacteria
  Bacterial resistance: Ampicillin, 100 μg/mL
  Growth temperature: 37°C
  Growth strain: NEB Stable
  Copy number: Unknown
Terms and licenses: Academic/Nonprofit Terms; Industry Terms: Not Available to Industry
How to cite: pRN1120 was a gift from Rene Verwaal (Addgene plasmid # 101750 ; http://n2t.net/addgene:101750 ; RRID:Addgene_101750)
